>Addgene plasmid #142859 | TFORF1811 | addgene full sequence | sequence record 396041 | Addgene NGS Result
TTAATGTAGTCTTATGCAATACTCTTGTAGTCTTGCAACATGGTAACGATGAGTTAGCAACATGCCTTAC
AAGGAGAGAAAAAGCACCGTGCATGCCGATTGGTGGAAGTAAGGTGGTACGATCGTGCCTTATTAGGAAG
GCAACAGACGGGTCTGACATGGATTGGACGAACCACTGAATTGCCGCATTGCAGAGATATTGTATTTAAG
TGCCTAGCTCGATACATAAACGGGTCTCTCTGGTTAGACCAGATCTGAGCCTGGGAGCTCTCTGGCTAAC
TAGGGAACCCACTGCTTAAGCCTCAATAAAGCTTGCCTTGAGTGCTTCAAGTAGTGTGTGCCCGTCTGTT
GTGTGACTCTGGTAACTAGAGATCCCTCAGACCCTTTTAGTCAGTGTGGAAAATCTCTAGCAGTGGCGCC
CGAACAGGGACTTGAAAGCGAAAGGGAAACCAGAGGAGCTCTCTCGACGCAGGACTCGGCTTGCTGAAGC
GCGCACGGCAAGAGGCGAGGGGCGGCGACTGGTGAGTACGCCAAAAATTTTGACTAGCGGAGGCTAGAAG
GAGAGAGATGGGTGCGAGAGCGTCAGTATTAAGCGGGGGAGAATTAGATCGCGATGGGAAAAAATTCGGT
TAAGGCCAGGGGGAAAGAAAAAATATAAATTAAAACATATAGTATGGGCAAGCAGGGAGCTAGAACGATT
CGCAGTTAATCCTGGCCTGTTAGAAACATCAGAAGGCTGTAGACAAATACTGGGACAGCTACAACCATCC
CTTCAGACAGGATCAGAAGAACTTAGATCATTATATAATACAGTAGCAACCCTCTATTGTGTGCATCAAA
GGATAGAGATAAAAGACACCAAGGAAGCTTTAGACAAGATAGAGGAAGAGCAAAACAAAAGTAAGACCAC
CGCACAGCAAGCGGCCGCTGATCTTCAGACCTGGAGGAGGAGATATGAGGGACAATTGGAGAAGTGAATT
ATATAAATATAAAGTAGTAAAAATTGAACCATTAGGAGTAGCACCCACCAAGGCAAAGAGAAGAGTGGTG
CAGAGAGAAAAAAGAGCAGTGGGAATAGGAGCTTTGTTCCTTGGGTTCTTGGGAGCAGCAGGAAGCACTA
TGGGCGCAGCGTCAATGACGCTGACGGTACAGGCCAGACAATTATTGTCTGGTATAGTGCAGCAGCAGAA
CAATTTGCTGAGGGCTATTGAGGCGCAACAGCATCTGTTGCAACTCACAGTCTGGGGCATCAAGCAGCTC
CAGGCAAGAATCCTGGCTGTGGAAAGATACCTAAAGGATCAACAGCTCCTGGGGATTTGGGGTTGCTCTG
GAAAACTCATTTGCACCACTGCTGTGCCTTGGAATGCTAGTTGGAGTAATAAATCTCTGGAACAGATTTG
GAATCACACGACCTGGATGGAGTGGGACAGAGAAATTAACAATTACACAAGCTTAATACACTCCTTAATT
GAAGAATCGCAAAACCAGCAAGAAAAGAATGAACAAGAATTATTGGAATTAGATAAATGGGCAAGTTTGT
GGAATTGGTTTAACATAACAAATTGGCTGTGGTATATAAAATTATTCATAATGATAGTAGGAGGCTTGGT
AGGTTTAAGAATAGTTTTTGCTGTACTTTCTATAGTGAATAGAGTTAGGCAGGGATATTCACCATTATCG
TTTCAGACCCACCTCCCAACCCCGAGGGGACCCATGCATTGCATCTCAATTAGTCAGCAACCAGGTGTGG
AAAGTCCCCAGGCTCCCCAGCAGGCAGAAGTATGCAAAGCATGCGTCTCAATTAGTCAGCAACCATAGTC
CCGCCCCTAACTCCGCCCATCCCGCCCCTAACTCCGCCCAGTTCCGCCCATTCTCCGCCCCATGGCTGAC
TAATTTTTTTTATTTATGCAGAGGCCGAGGCCGCCTCGGCCTCTGAGCTATTCCAGAAGTAGTGAGGAGG
CTTTTTTGGAGGCCTAGGCTTTTGCAAAAAGCTTTCTAGAGGTACCACCGGAGCTTACCATGACCGAGTA
CAAGCCCACGGTGCGCCTCGCCACCCGCGACGACGTCCCCAGGGCCGTACGCACCCTCGCCGCCGCGTTC
GCCGACTACCCCGCCACGCGCCACACCGTCGATCCGGACCGCCACATCGAGCGGGTCACCGAGCTGCAAG
AACTCTTCCTCACGCGCGTCGGGCTCGACATCGGCAAGGTGTGGGTCGCGGACGACGGCGCCGCCGTGGC
GGTCTGGACCACGCCGGAGAGCGTCGAAGCGGGGGCGGTGTTCGCCGAGATCGGCCCGCGCATGGCCGAG
TTGAGCGGTTCCCGGCTGGCCGCGCAGCAACAGATGGAAGGCCTCCTGGCGCCGCACCGGCCCAAGGAGC
CCGCGTGGTTCCTGGCCACCGTCGGCGTCTCGCCCGACCACCAGGGCAAGGGTCTGGGCAGCGCCGTCGT
GCTCCCCGGAGTGGAGGCGGCCGAGCGCGCCGGGGTGCCCGCCTTCCTGGAGACCTCCGCGCCCCGCAAC
CTCCCCTTCTACGAGCGGCTCGGCTTCACCGTCACCGCCGACGTCGAGGTGCCCGAAGGACCGCGCACCT
GGTGCATGACCCGCAAGCCCGGTGCCAGTTAACGAATTCTAGATCTTGAGACAAATGGCAGTATTCATCC
ACAATTTTAAAAGAAAAGGGGGGATTGGGGGGTACAGTGCAGGGGAAAGAATAGTAGACATAATAGCAAC
AGACATACAAACTAAAGAATTACAAAAACAAATTACAAAAATTCAAAATTTTCGGGTTTATTACAGGGAC
AGCAGAGATCCACTTTGGCGCCGGCTCGAGGCCTGCAGGTGCAAAGATGGATAAAGTTTTAAACAGAGAG
GAATCTTTGCAGCTAATGGACCTTCTAGGTCTTGAAAGGAGTGGGAATTGGCTCCGGTGCCCGTCAGTGG
GCAGAGCGCACATCGCCCACAGTCCCCGAGAAGTTGGGGGGAGGGGTCGGCAATTGAACCGGTGCCTAGA
GAAGGTGGCGCGGGGTAAACTGGGAAAGTGATGTCGTGTACTGGCTCCGCCTTTTTCCCGAGGGTGGGGG
AGAACCGTATATAAGTGCAGTAGTCGCCGTGAACGTTCTTTTTCGCAACGGGTTTGCCGCCAGAACACAG
GTAAGTGCCGTGTGTGGTTCCCGCGGGCCTGGCCTCTTTACGGGTTATGGCCCTTGCGTGCCTTGAATTA
CTTCCACCTGGCTGCAGTACGTGATTCTTGATCCCGAGCTTCGGGTTGGAAGTGGGTGGGAGAGTTCGAG
GCCTTGCGCTTAAGGAGCCCCTTCGCCTCGTGCTTGAGTTGAGGCCTGGCCTGGGCGCTGGGGCCGCCGC
GTGCGAATCTGGTGGCACCTTCGCGCCTGTCTCGCTGCTTTCGATAAGTCTCTAGCCATTTAAAATTTTT
GATGACCTGCTGCGACGCTTTTTTTCTGGCAAGATAGTCTTGTAAATGCGGGCCAAGATCTGCACACTGG
TATTTCGGTTTTTGGGGCCGCGGGCGGCGACGGGGCCCGTGCGTCCCAGCGCACATGTTCGGCGAGGCGG
GGCCTGCGAGCGCGGCCACCGAGAATCGGACGGGGGTAGTCTCAAGCTGGCCGGCCTGCTCTGGTGCCTG
GCCTCGCGCCGCCGTGTATCGCCCCGCCCTGGGCGGCAAGGCTGGCCCGGTCGGCACCAGTTGCGTGAGC
GGAAAGATGGCCGCTTCCCGGCCCTGCTGCAGGGAGCTCAAAATGGAGGACGCGGCGCTCGGGAGAGCGG
GCGGGTGAGTCACCCACACAAAGGAAAAGGGCCTTTCCGTCCTCAGCCGTCGCTTCATGTGACTCCACGG
AGTACCGGGCGCCGTCCAGGCACCTCGATTAGTTCTCGAGCTTTTGGAGTACGTCGTCTTTAGGTTGGGG
GGAGGGGTTTTATGCGATGGAGTTTCCCCACACTGAGTGGGTGGAGACTGAAGTTAGGCCAGCTTGGCAC
TTGATGTAATTCTCCTTGGAATTTGCCCTTTTTGAGTTTGGATCTTGGTTCATTCTCAAGCCTCAGACAG
TGGTTCAAAGTTTTTTTCTTCCATTTCAGGTGTCGTGAGGCTAGCACCGCCACCATGCCCAAACCTATCA
TGGTCATACCCACTTTGGCCTCCCTGGCTTCTCCAACTACACTACAGTCCCAGATGCTTGGGGGCCTAGG
ACAGGATGTTTTGTTAAATAATTCACTCACTCCTAAATATCTTGGCTGTAAGCAAGACAACAGCTCTTCC
CCTAAGCCCAGCTCCGTGTTCAGAAATGGATTCTCTGGCATTAAGAAGCCTTGGCACAGATGTCACGTCT
GCAACCACCACTTCCAGTTCAAACAGCACCTTCGAGACCACATGAATACACACACCAACAGACGCCCTTA
CAGTTGTCGGATTTGTCGCAAGTCCTATGTACGTCCTGGCAGCCTGAGCACACACATGAAACTTCATCAT
GGTGAGAACCGTCTGAAGAAACTCATGTGTTGTGAGTTTTGTGCAAAAGTGTTTGGCCACATCCGAGTCT
ATTTTGGCCATCTGAAAGAAGTGCATAGGGTTGTGATCAGCACTGAGCCTGCGCCCAGTGAACTGCAGCC
AGGAGACATACCAAAGAACAGAGACATGAGTGTGCGAGGCATGGAGGGATCATTGGAGAGGGAAAACAAG
TCCAACCTGGAAGAAGACTTCCTTCTAAACCAGGCAGACGAAGTCAAATTACAAATCAAATGTGGTCGTT
GTCAGATTACTGCTCAGTCTTTTGCGGAAATAAAATTTCATTTACTTGATGTTCATGGAGAGGAAATTGA
GGGCAGGCTACAAGAAGGGACCTTCCCAGGAAGCAAGGGGACTCAGGAAGAGTTGGTGCAGCACGCTAGC
CCCGACTGGAAAAGGCATCCTGAGAGAGGGAAGCCGGAGAAGGTTCATTCCTCCTCCGAGGAATCACATG
CATGTCCAAGACTGAAAAGGCAGCTCCACCTTCATCAGAATGGCGTGGAAATGCTCATGGAAAATGAAGG
ACCCCAGTCAGGAACCAACAAGCCAAGGGAAACCTGCCAGGGCCCTGAGTGTCCTGGCCTCCACACGTTT
CTCTTGTGGTCCCATTCAGGCTTTAACTGCCTGCTTTGTGCAGAGATGCTGGGACGGAAAGAGGACCTCC
TCCACCACTGGAAGCACCAGCATAACTGTGAGGACCCTTCCAAACTGTGGGCTATTTTAAATACGGTCTC
CAACCAGGGAGTGATCGAACTTTCCAGTGAAGCTGAGAAATAGTAATGAACTAGTCCGTAACTTGAAAGT
ATTTCGATTTCTTGGCTTTATATATCTTGTGGAAAGGACGATCTAACGCTTGTAACAGCCTTGGAACGCG
TTAAGTCGACAATCAACCTCTGGATTACAAAATTTGTGAAAGATTGACTGGTATTCTTAACTATGTTGCT
CCTTTTACGCTATGTGGATACGCTGCTTTAATGCCTTTGTATCATGCTATTGCTTCCCGTATGGCTTTCA
TTTTCTCCTCCTTGTATAAATCCTGGTTGCTGTCTCTTTATGAGGAGTTGTGGCCCGTTGTCAGGCAACG
TGGCGTGGTGTGCACTGTGTTTGCTGACGCAACCCCCACTGGTTGGGGCATTGCCACCACCTGTCAGCTC
CTTTCCGGGACTTTCGCTTTCCCCCTCCCTATTGCCACGGCGGAACTCATCGCCGCCTGCCTTGCCCGCT
GCTGGACAGGGGCTCGGCTGTTGGGCACTGACAATTCCGTGGTGTTGTCGGGGAAATCATCGTCCTTTCC
TTGGCTGCTCGCCTGTGTTGCCACCTGGATTCTGCGCGGGACGTCCTTCTGCTACGTCCCTTCGGCCCTC
AATCCAGCGGACCTTCCTTCCCGCGGCCTGCTGCCGGCTCTGCGGCCTCTTCCGCGTCTTCGCCTTCGCC
CTCAGACGAGTCGGATCTCCCTTTGGGCCGCCTCCCCGCGTCGACTTTAAGACCAATGACTTACAAGGCA
GCTGTAGATCTTAGCCACTTTTTAAAAGAAAAGGGGGGACTGGAAGGGCTAATTCACTCCCAACGAAGAC
AAGATCTGCTTTTTGCTTGTACTGGGTCTCTCTGGTTAGACCAGATCTGAGCCTGGGAGCTCTCTGGCTA
ACTAGGGAACCCACTGCTTAAGCCTCAATAAAGCTTGCCTTGAGTGCTTCAAGTAGTGTGTGCCCGTCTG
TTGTGTGACTCTGGTAACTAGAGATCCCTCAGACCCTTTTAGTCAGTGTGGAAAATCTCTAGCAGTACGT
ATAGTAGTTCATGTCATCTTATTATTCAGTATTTATAACTTGCAAAGAAATGAATATCAGAGAGTGAGAG
GAACTTGTTTATTGCAGCTTATAATGGTTACAAATAAAGCAATAGCATCACAAATTTCACAAATAAAGCA
TTTTTTTCACTGCATTCTAGTTGTGGTTTGTCCAAACTCATCAATGTATCTTATCATGTCTGGCTCTAGC
TATCCCGCCCCTAACTCCGCCCATCCCGCCCCTAACTCCGCCCAGTTCCGCCCATTCTCCGCCCCATGGC
TGACTAATTTTTTTTATTTATGCAGAGGCCGAGGCCGCCTCGGCCTCTGAGCTATTCCAGAAGTAGTGAG
GAGGCTTTTTTGGAGGCCTAGGGACGTACCCAATTCGCCCTATAGTGAGTCGTATTACGCGCGCTCACTG
GCCGTCGTTTTACAACGTCGTGACTGGGAAAACCCTGGCGTTACCCAACTTAATCGCCTTGCAGCACATC
CCCCTTTCGCCAGCTGGCGTAATAGCGAAGAGGCCCGCACCGATCGCCCTTCCCAACAGTTGCGCAGCCT
GAATGGCGAATGGG
[124 nt withheld, positions 6875-6998]
C
[91 nt withheld, positions 7000-7090]
A
[49 nt withheld, positions 7092-7140]
CCTTTGACGTTGGAGTCCACGTTCTTT
[37 nt withheld, positions 7168-7204]
ACCCTATCTCGGTCTATTCTTTTGATTTATAAGGGATTTTGCCGATTTCGGCCTATTGGTTAAAAAATGA
GCTGATTTAACAAAAATTTAACGCGAATTTTAACAAAATATTAACGCTTACAATTTAGGTGGCACTTTTC
GGGGAAATGTGCGCGGAACCCCTATTTGTTTATTTTTCTAAATACATTCAAATATGTATCCGCTCATGAG
ACAATAACCCTGATAAATGCTTCAATAATATTGAAAAAGGAAGAGTATGAGTATTCAACATTTCCGTGTC
GCCCTTATTCCCTTTTTTGCGGCATTTTGCCTTCCTGTTTTTGCTCACCCAGAAACGCTGGTGAAAGTAA
AAGATGCTGAAGATCAGTTGGGTGCACGAGTGGGTTACATCGAACTGGATCTCAACAGCGGTAAGATCCT
TGAGAGTTTTCGCCCCGAAGAACGTTTTCCAATGATGAGCACTTTTAAAGTTCTGCTATGTGGCGCGGTA
TTATCCCGTATTGACGCCGGGCAAGAGCAACTCGGTCGCCGCATACACTATTCTCAGAATGACTTGGTTG
AGTACTCACCAGTCACAGAAAAGCATCTTACGGATGGCATGACAGTAAGAGAATTATGCAGTGCTGCCAT
AACCATGAGTGATAACACTGCGGCCAACTTACTTCTGACAACGATCGGAGGACCGAAGGAGCTAACCGCT
TTTTTGCACAACATGGGGGATCATGTAACTCGCCTTGATCGTTGGGAACCGGAGCTGAATGAAGCCATAC
CAAACGACGAGCGTGACACCACGATGCCTGTAGCAATGGCAACAACGTTGCGCAAACTATTAACTGGCGA
ACTACTTACTCTAGCTTCCCGGCAACAATTAATAGACTGGATGGAGGCGGATAAAGTTGCAGGACCACTT
CTGCGCTCGGCCCTTCCGGCTGGCTGGTTTATTGCTGATAAATCTGGAGCCGGTGAGCGTGGGTCTCGCG
GTATCATTGCAGCACTGGGGCCAGATGGTAAGCCCTCCCGTATCGTAGTTATCTACACGACGGGGAGTCA
GGCAACTATGGATGAACGAAATAGACAGATCGCTGAGATAGGTGCCTCACTGATTAAGCATTGGTAACTG
TCAGACCAAGTTTACTCATATATACTTTAGATTGATTTAAAACTTCATTTTTAATTTAAAAGGATCTAGG
TGAAGATCCTTTTTGATAATCTCATGACCAAAATCCCTTAACGTGAGTTTTCGTTCCACTGAGCGTCAGA
CCCCGTAGAAAAGATCAAAGGATCTTCTTGAGATCCTTTTTTTCTGCGCGTAATCTGCTGCTTGCAAACA
AAAAAACCACCGCTACCAGCGGTGGTTTGTTTGCCGGATCAAGAGCTACCAACTCTTTTTCCGAAGGTAA
CTGGCTTCAGCAGAGCGCAGATACCAAATACTGTTCTTCTAGTGTAGCCGTAGTTAGGCCACCACTTCAA
GAACTCTGTAGCACCGCCTACATACCTCGCTCTGCTAATCCTGTTACCAGTGGCTGCTGCCAGTGGCGAT
AAGTCGTGTCTTACCGGGTTGGACTCAAGACGATAGTTACCGGATAAGGCGCAGCGGTCGGGCTGAACGG
GGGGTTCGTGCACACAGCCCAGCTTGGAGCGAACGACCTACACCGAACTGAGATACCTACAGCGTGAGCT
ATGAGAAAGCGCCACGCTTCCCGAAGGGAGAAAGGCGGACAGGTATCCGGTAAGCGGCAGGGTCGGAACA
GGAGAGCGCACGAGGGAGCTTCCAGGGGGAAACGCCTGGTATCTTTATAGTCCTGTCGGGTTTCGCCACC
TCTGACTTGAGCGTCGATTTTTGTGATGCTCGTCAGGGGGGCGGAGCCTATGGAAAAACGCCAGCAACGC
GGCCTTTTTACGGTTCCTGGCCTTTTGCTGGCCTTTTGCTCACATGTTCTTTCCTGCGTTATCCCCTGAT
TCTGTGGATAACCGTATTACCGCCTTTGAGTGAGCTGATACCGCTCGCCGCAGCCGAACGACCGAGCGCA
GCGAGTCAGTGAGCGAGGAAGCGGAAGAGCGCCCAATACGCAAACCGCCTCTCCCCGCGCGTTGGCCGAT
TCATTAATGCAGCTGGCACGACAGGTTTCCCGACTGGAAAGCGGGCAGTGAGCGCAACGCAATTAATGTG
AGTTAGCTCACTCATTAGGCACCCCAGGCTTTACACTTTATGCTTCCGGCTCGTATGTTGTGTGGAATTG
TGAGCGGATAACAATTTCACACAGGAAACAGCTATGACCATGATTACGCCAAGCGCGCAATTAACCCTCA
CTAAAGGGAACAAAAGCTGGAGCTGCAAGC
Features (pLannotate 1.2.2; 31 found; start..end, strand, type, name):
      5..231     +  promoter       RSV promoter: Rous sarcoma virus enhancer/promoter
    232..412     +  LTR            5' LTR (truncated): truncated 5' long terminal repeat (LTR) from HIV-1
    459..584     +  misc_feature   HIV-1 Ψ: packaging signal of human immunodeficiency virus type 1
    568..931     +  CDS            HIV-1 gag (fragment): gag protein from human immunodeficiency virus 1; gag
   1077..1310    +  misc_feature   RRE: The Rev response element (RRE) of HIV-1 allows for Rev-dependent mRNA export from the nucleus to the cytoplasm.
   1687..1713    +  CDS            Rev (fragment): human immunodeficiency virus 1 (HIV-1) Rev protein; rev; enhances nuclear export of unspliced and incompletely spliced viral mRNAs
   1720..1743    +  promoter       SV40 promoter (fragment): SV40 early promoter
   1744..1815    +  promoter       SV40 promoter (fragment): SV40 enhancer and early promoter
   1839..1974    +  rep_origin     SV40 ori: SV40 origin of replication
   2020..2616    +  CDS            PuroR (fragment): puromycin N-acetyltransferase; pac from Streptomyces; confers resistance to puromycin
   2665..2782    +  misc_feature   cPPT/CTS: central polypurine tract and central termination sequence of HIV-1
   2847..2913    +  CDS            small t antigen (fragment): SV40 (simian virus 40) small t antigen
   2920..4098    +  promoter       EF-1α promoter: strong constitutive promoter for human elongation factor EF-1α
   4115..5290    +  CDS            ZNF438 (fragment): ZN438_HUMAN - Experimental evidence at protein level: Swiss-Prot protein existence level 1. Isoform 1 acts as a transcriptional repressor. From Homo sapiens (Human).
   5306..5359    +  promoter       U6 promoter (fragment): RNA polymerase III promoter for human U6 snRNA
   5401..5989    +  misc_feature   WPRE: woodchuck hepatitis virus posttranscriptional regulatory element
   6040..6059    +  misc_feature   cPPT/CTS (fragment): central polypurine tract and central termination sequence of HIV-1
   6061..6294    +  LTR            3' LTR (ΔU3): self-inactivating 3' long terminal repeat (LTR) from HIV-1
   6372..6493    +  polyA_signal   SV40 poly(A) signal: SV40 polyadenylation signal
   6533..6668    +  rep_origin     SV40 ori: SV40 origin of replication
   6689..6707    -  promoter       T7 promoter: promoter for bacteriophage T7 RNA polymerase
   6715..6870    +  CDS            lacZα (fragment): LacZα fragment of β-galactosidase; lacZ fragment
   6875..7303    +  rep_origin     f1 ori (sequence partly withheld): f1 bacteriophage origin of replication; arrow indicates direction of (+) strand synthesis
   7356..7460    +  promoter       AmpR promoter: bla
   7461..8321    +  CDS            AmpR: β-lactamase; bla; confers resistance to ampicillin, carbenicillin, and related antibiotics
   8492..9080    +  rep_origin     ori: high-copy-number ColE1/pMB1/pBR322/pUC origin of replication
   9263..9355    +  CDS            lacI (fragment): lac repressor; lacI; The lac repressor binds to the lac operator to inhibit transcription in E. coli. This inhibition can be relieved by adding lactose or isopropyl-β-D-thiogalactopyranoside (IPTG).
   9368..9389    +  protein_bind   CAP binding site: CAP binding activates transcription in the presence of cAMP. E. coli catabolite activator protein
   9404..9434    +  promoter       lac promoter: promoter for the E. coli lac operon
   9442..9458    +  protein_bind   lac operator: The lac repressor binds to the lac operator to inhibit transcription in E. coli. This inhibition can be relieved by adding lactose or isopropyl-β-D-thiogalactopyranoside (IPTG). lac repressor encoded by lacI
   9503..9521    +  promoter       T3 promoter: promoter for bacteriophage T3 RNA polymerase
