[The description below was written by a language model from this plasmid's Addgene catalogue record and pLannotate feature annotations shown in this document.]
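Description:
TFORF1811 is a lentiviral mammalian expression plasmid built on the pLX_TRC317 backbone, carrying a human ZNF438 open reading frame as one member of a barcoded transcription factor ORF collection. It is maintained in E. coli through a high-copy ColE1/pUC-type origin with ampicillin resistance (bla), and the backbone also retains an f1 origin and remnants of a lac/lacZα cloning region flanked by T3 and T7 promoters. The depositor notes that the plasmid can recombine during propagation, which is common for LTR-containing vectors.

The viral portion has a third-generation, self-inactivating layout. An RSV promoter drives a truncated HIV-1 5' LTR, followed by the Ψ packaging signal with a partial gag sequence, the Rev response element, a cPPT/CTS and a ΔU3 3' LTR with a downstream SV40 polyadenylation signal. Packaging functions must therefore be supplied in trans. Two expression units sit between the LTRs. An SV40 early promoter/origin region drives puromycin N-acetyltransferase for selection of transduced cells. The EF-1α promoter drives the synthesized ZNF438 ORF, with a WPRE downstream to enhance transcript stability and expression. The annotated match to ZNF438 spans somewhat less than the stated insert size and is flagged as a fragment, and the depositor lists several transcript isoforms corresponding to the ORF.

The record describes a unique 24-bp barcode associated with each ORF. It is not annotated in the feature table, so its exact position is not stated. The barcode allows the transcription factor to be identified in pooled overexpression screens, such as those probing directed cell differentiation.
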