Addgene plasmid #142859: TFORF1811
Purpose: Lentiviral vector for overexpressing transcription factor ORFs with unique 24-bp barcodes. Barcodes facilitate identification of transcription factors in pooled screens.
Depositing lab: Feng Zhang. Depositing organization: Broad Institute. Publication: A transcription factor atlas of directed differentiation. Joung J, Ma S, Tay T, Geiger-Schuller KR, Kirchgatterer PC, Verdine VK, Guo B, Arias-Garcia MA, Allen WE, Singh A, Kuksenko O, Abudayyeh OO, Gootenberg JS, Fu Z, Macrae RK, Buenrostro JD, Regev A, Zhang F. Cell. 2023 Jan 5;186(1):209-229.e26. doi: 10.1016/j.cell.2022.11.026. PubMed 36608654.
Backbone
  Vector backbone: pLX_TRC317
  Backbone manufacturer: Broad Institute Genetic Perturbation Platform
  Backbone size w/o insert (bp): 8264
  Vector type: Mammalian Expression, Lentiviral
  Selectable markers: Puromycin
Growth in bacteria
  Bacterial resistance: Ampicillin, 100 μg/mL
  Growth temperature: 37°C
  Growth strain: NEB Stable
  Copy number: High Copy
Gene/Insert
  Gene/Insert name: ZNF438
  Species: H. sapiens (human)
  Insert size (bp): 1280
  Entrez Gene: ZNF438 (a.k.a. FLJ32761, MGC126671, bA330O11.1, RP11-330O11.1)
  Promoter: EF1a
  Cloning method: Unknown
  Sequencing primers: 5′ GGGTGGAGACTGAAGTTAGGCCAG; 3′ CACATAGCGTAAAAGGAGCAACATAG
Terms and licenses: Academic/Nonprofit Terms; Industry Terms: Not Available to Industry
Depositor comments: XM_017015877,XM_017015875,XM_017015881,XM_017015879,XM_017015878,XM_017015880,XM_017015882,XM_017015876,ENST00000375311 . The transcription factor ORF portion of this plasmid was synthesized by Genewiz. Please test multiple small colonies in case of plasmid recombination. To make this collection available in a timely manner, a portion of this collection was not fully sequenced by Addgene. If an Addgene verified full plasmid sequence is not available, please contact us prior to placing an order to request the full sequence.
How to cite: TFORF1811 was a gift from Feng Zhang (Addgene plasmid # 142859 ; http://n2t.net/addgene:142859 ; RRID:Addgene_142859)
