>Addgene plasmid #142859 | TFORF1811 | depositor partial sequence | sequence record 280715 | Insert
ACCGCCACCATGCCCAAACCTATCATGGTCATACCCACTTTGGCCTCCCTGGCTTCTCCAACTACACTAC
AGTCCCAGATGCTTGGGGGCCTAGGACAGGATGTTTTGTTAAATAATTCACTCACTCCTAAATATCTTGG
CTGTAAGCAAGACAACAGCTCTTCCCCTAAGCCCAGCTCCGTGTTCAGAAATGGATTCTCTGGCATTAAG
AAGCCTTGGCACAGATGTCACGTCTGCAACCACCACTTCCAGTTCAAACAGCACCTTCGAGACCACATGA
ATACACACACCAACAGACGCCCTTACAGTTGTCGGATTTGTCGCAAGTCCTATGTACGTCCTGGCAGCCT
GAGCACACACATGAAACTTCATCATGGTGAGAACCGTCTGAAGAAACTCATGTGTTGTGAGTTTTGTGCA
AAAGTGTTTGGCCACATCCGAGTCTATTTTGGCCATCTGAAAGAAGTGCATAGGGTTGTGATCAGCACTG
AGCCTGCGCCCAGTGAACTGCAGCCAGGAGACATACCAAAGAACAGAGACATGAGTGTGCGAGGCATGGA
GGGATCATTGGAGAGGGAAAACAAGTCCAACCTGGAAGAAGACTTCCTTCTAAACCAGGCAGACGAAGTC
AAATTACAAATCAAATGTGGTCGTTGTCAGATTACTGCTCAGTCTTTTGCGGAAATAAAATTTCATTTAC
TTGATGTTCATGGAGAGGAAATTGAGGGCAGGCTACAAGAAGGGACCTTCCCAGGAAGCAAGGGGACTCA
GGAAGAGTTGGTGCAGCACGCTAGCCCCGACTGGAAAAGGCATCCTGAGAGAGGGAAGCCGGAGAAGGTT
CATTCCTCCTCCGAGGAATCACATGCATGTCCAAGACTGAAAAGGCAGCTCCACCTTCATCAGAATGGCG
TGGAAATGCTCATGGAAAATGAAGGACCCCAGTCAGGAACCAACAAGCCAAGGGAAACCTGCCAGGGCCC
TGAGTGTCCTGGCCTCCACACGTTTCTCTTGTGGTCCCATTCAGGCTTTAACTGCCTGCTTTGTGCAGAG
ATGCTGGGACGGAAAGAGGACCTCCTCCACCACTGGAAGCACCAGCATAACTGTGAGGACCCTTCCAAAC
TGTGGGCTATTTTAAATACGGTCTCCAACCAGGGAGTGATCGAACTTTCCAGTGAAGCTGAGAAATAGTA
ATGAACTAGTCCGTAACTTGAAAGTATTTCGATTTCTTGGCTTTATATATCTTGTGGAAAGGACGATCTA
ACGCTTGTAACAGCCTTGGA
