>Addgene plasmid #142859 | TFORF1811 | depositor partial sequence | sequence record 280716 | Barcode
TCTAACGCTTGTAACAGCCTTGGA
